>Addgene plasmid #57874 | mKO2-FYN-N-10 | depositor partial sequence | sequence record 89026 | insert sequence
GGACGGTCAGATCCGCTAGCGCCACCATGGGCTGTGTGCAATGTAAGGATAAAGAAGCAACAAAACTGAC
GGAGGAGAGGGACGGCAGCCTGAACCAGAGCTCTGGGTACCGCTATGGCACAGACCCCACCCCTCAGCAC
TACCCCAGCTTCGGTGTGACCTCCATCCCCAACTACAACAACTTCCACGCAGCCGGGGGCCAAGGACTCA
CCGTCTTTGGAGGTGTGAACTCTTCGTCTCATACGGGGACCTTGCGTACGAGAGGAGGAACAGGAGTGAC
ACTCTTTGTGGCCCTTTATGACTATGAAGCACGGACAGAAGATGACCTGAGTTTTCACAAAGGAGAAAAA
TTTCAAATATTGAACAGCTCGGAAGGAGATTGGTGGGAAGCCCGCTCCTTGACAACTGGAGAGACAGGTT
ACATTCCCAGCAATTATGTGGCTCCAGTTGACTCTATCCAGGCAGAAGAGTGGTACTTTGGAAAACTTGG
CCGAAAAGATGCTGAGCGACAGCTATTGTCCTTTGGAAACCCAAGAGGTACCTTTCTTATCCGCGAGAGT
GAAACCACCAAAGGTGCCTATTCACTTTCTATCCGTGATTGGGATGATATGAAAGGAGACCATGTCAAAC
ATTATAAAATTCGCAAACTTGACAATGGTGGATACTACATTACCACCCGGGCCCAGTTTGAAACACTTCA
GCAGCTTGTACAACATTACTCAGGTACCTGGAATGGAAACACAAAAGTAGCCATAAAGACTCTTAAACCA
GGCACAATGTCCCCCGAATCATTCCTTGAGGAAGCGCAGATCATGAAGAAGCTGAAGCACGACAAGCTGG
TCCAGCTCTATGCAGTGGTGTCTGAGGAGCCCATCTACATCGTCACCGAGTATATGAACAAAGGAAGTTT
ACTGGATTTCTTAAAAGATGGAGAAGGAAGAGCTCTGAAATTACCAAATCTTGTGGACATGGCAGCACAG
GTGGCTGCAGGAATGGCTTACATCGAGCGCATGAATTATATCCATAGAGATCTGCGATCAGCAAACATTC
TAGTGGGGAATGGACTCATATGCAAGATTGCTGACTTCGGATTGGCCCGATTGATAGAAGACAATGAGTA
CACAGCAAGACAAGGTGCAAAGTTCCCCATCAAGTGGACGGCCCCCGAGGCAGCCCTGTACGGGAGGTTC
ACAATCAAGTCTGACGTGTGGTCTTTTGGAATCTTACTCACAGAGCTGGTCACCAAAGGAAGAGTGCCAT
ACCCAGGCATGAACAACCGGGAGGTGCTGGAGCAGGTGGAGCGAGGCTACAGGATGCCCTGCCCGCAGGA
CTGCCCCATCTCTCTGCATGAGCTCATGATCCACTGCTGGAAAAAGGACCCTGAAGAACGCCCCACTTTT
GAGTACTTGCAGAGCTTCCTGGAAGACTACTTTACCGCGACAGAGCCCCAGTACCAACCTGGTGAAAACC
TGGCATCCAGCGGGGATCCACCGGTCGCCACCATGGTGAGTGTGATTAAACCAGAGATGAAGATGAGGTA
CTACATGGACGGCTCCGTCAATGGGCATGAGTTCACAATTGAAGGTGAAGGCACAGGCAGACCTTACGAG
GGACATCAAGAGATGACACTACGCGTCACAATGGCCGAGGGCGGGCCAATGCCTTTCGCGTTTGACTTAG
TGTCACACGTGTTCTGTTACGGCCACAGAGTATTTACTAAATATCCAGAAGAGATACCAGACTATTTCAA
ACAAGCATTTCCTGAAGGCCTGTCATGGGAAAGGTCGTTGGAGTTCGAAGATGGTGGGTCCGCTTCAGTC
AGTGCGCATATAAGCCTTAGAGGAAACACCTTCTACCACAAATCCAAATTTACTGGGGTTAACTTTCCTG
CCGATGGTCCTATCATGCAAAACCAAAGTGTTGATTGGGAGCCATCAACCGAGAAAATTACTGCCAGCGA
CGGAGTTCTGAAGGGTGATGTTACGATGTACCTAAAACTTGAAGGAGGCGGCAATCACAAATGCCAAATG
AAGACTACTTACAAGGCGGCAAAAGAGATTCTTGAAATGCCAGGAGACCATTACATCGGCCATCGCCTCG
TCAGGAAAACCGAAGGCAACATTACTGAGCAGGTAGAAGATGCAGTAGCTCATAGCTAAGCGGCCGCGAC
TCTAGATCATAATCAGCCATACCACATTT
