[The description below was written by a language model from this plasmid's Addgene catalogue record.]
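Description:
mKO2-FYN-N-10 is a mammalian expression plasmid built on the mKO2-N1 backbone (about 4.75 kb without the insert), an N1-style fluorescent protein fusion vector. It is maintained in E. coli as a high-copy plasmid under kanamycin selection, and it carries a neomycin resistance marker so that transfected mammalian cells can be selected with G418. No feature table accompanies the record, so the specific origins of replication and the promoters driving the resistance marker are not stated. The listed 3′ sequencing primer does indicate an SV40 polyadenylation signal downstream of the expression cassette.

The payload is human FYN, a Src-family non-receptor tyrosine kinase also known as p59-FYN, expressed from the CMV immediate-early promoter for strong constitutive transcription in mammalian cells. FYN is placed upstream of, and fused to, the orange fluorescent protein mKO2 (monomeric Kusabira Orange 2), so the fluorophore sits at the C terminus of the kinase. This orientation leaves the FYN N terminus free, which generally matters for Src-family kinases because their membrane attachment depends on N-terminal lipid modification. The "N-10" in the name probably refers to the N-type fusion arrangement and a 10-residue linker between the two proteins, but the record does not confirm this, and the cloning method is listed as unknown.

The construct is intended as a fluorescent localization marker for a membrane-associated kinase. It allows FYN distribution to be followed by live-cell or fixed-cell imaging in the orange channel, with recorded excitation and emission maxima of 551 nm and 565 nm.
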