Addgene plasmid #57874: mKO2-FYN-N-10
Purpose: Localization: Membrane Associated Kinase, Excitation: 551, Emission: 565
Depositing lab: Michael Davidson. Depositing organization: Florida State University, Tallahassee.
Backbone
  Vector backbone: mKO2-N1
  Backbone size w/o insert (bp): 4750
  Vector type: Mammalian Expression
  Selectable markers: Neomycin (select with G418)
Growth in bacteria
  Bacterial resistance: Kanamycin, 50 μg/mL
  Growth temperature: 37°C
  Growth strain: DH5alpha
  Copy number: High Copy
Gene/Insert
  Gene/Insert name: FYN (alt name: NM_153048.1)
  Species: H. sapiens (human)
  Entrez Gene: FYN (a.k.a. SLK, SYN, p59-FYN)
  Promoter: CMV
  Tag / fusion protein: mKO2 (C terminal on backbone)
  Cloning method: Unknown
  Sequencing primers: 5′ CMV-F; 3′ SV40pA-R
Terms and licenses: Academic/Nonprofit Terms; Industry Terms: Not Available to Industry
Depositor comments: . Excitation = 551; Emission = 565
How to cite: mKO2-FYN-N-10 was a gift from Michael Davidson (Addgene plasmid # 57874 ; http://n2t.net/addgene:57874 ; RRID:Addgene_57874)
